>Addgene plasmid #190896 | pJFRC7-syt1-GCaMP6f | addgene full sequence | sequence record 377693 | Addgene NGS Result
GACTCAGGTGGCACTTTTCGGGGAAATGTGCGCGGAACCCCTATTTGTTTATTTTTCTAAATACATTCAA
ATATGTATCCGCTCATGAGACAATAACCCTGATAAATGCTTCAATAATATTGAAAAAGGAAGAGTATGAG
TATTCAACATTTCCGTGTCGCCCTTATTCCCTTTTTTGCGGCATTTTGCCTTCCTGTTTTTGCTCACCCA
GAAACGCTGGTGAAAGTAAAAGATGCTGAAGATCAGTTGGGTGCACGAGTGGGTTACATCGAACTGGATC
TCAACAGCGGTAAGATCCTTGAGAGTTTTCGCCCCGAAGAACGTTTTCCAATGATGAGCACTTTTAAAGT
TCTGCTATGTGGCGCGGTATTATCCCGTATTGACGCCGGGCAAGAGCAACTCGGTCGCCGCATACACTAT
TCTCAGAATGACTTGGTTGAGTACTCACCAGTCACAGAAAAGCATCTTACGGATGGCATGACAGTAAGAG
AATTATGCAGTGCTGCCATAACCATGAGTGATAACACTGCGGCCAACTTACTTCTGACAACGATCGGAGG
ACCGAAGGAGCTAACCGCTTTTTTGCACAACATGGGGGATCATGTAACTCGCCTTGATCGTTGGGAACCG
GAGCTGAATGAAGCCATACCAAACGACGAGCGTGACACCACGATGCCTGTAGCAATGGCAACAACGTTGC
GCAAACTATTAACTGGCGAACTACTTACTCTAGCTTCCCGGCAACAATTAATAGACTGGATGGAGGCGGA
TAAAGTTGCAGGACCACTTCTGCGCTCGGCCCTTCCGGCTGGCTGGTTTATTGCTGATAAATCTGGAGCC
GGTGAGCGTGGGTCTCGCGGTATCATTGCAGCACTGGGGCCAGATGGTAAGCCCTCCCGTATCGTAGTTA
TCTACACGACGGGGAGTCAGGCAACTATGGATGAACGAAATAGACAGATCGCTGAGATAGGTGCCTCACT
GATTAAGCATTGGTAACTGTCAGACCAAGTTTACTCATATATACTTTAGATTGATTTAAAACTTCATTTT
TAATTTAAAAGGATCTAGGTGAAGATCCTTTTTGATAATCTCATGACCAAAATCCCTTAACGTGAGTTTT
CGTTCCACTGAGCGTCAGACCCCGTAGAAAAGATCAAAGGATCTTCTTGAGATCCTTTTTTTCTGCGCGT
AATCTGCTGCTTGCAAACAAAAAAACCACCGCTACCAGCGGTGGTTTGTTTGCCGGATCAAGAGCTACCA
ACTCTTTTTCCGAAGGTAACTGGCTTCAGCAGAGCGCAGATACCAAATACTGTTCTTCTAGTGTAGCCGT
AGTTAGGCCACCACTTCAAGAACTCTGTAGCACCGCCTACATACCTCGCTCTGCTAATCCTGTTACCAGT
GGCTGCTGCCAGTGGCGATAAGTCGTGTCTTACCGGGTTGGACTCAAGACGATAGTTACCGGATAAGGCG
CAGCGGTCGGGCTGAACGGGGGGTTCGTGCACACAGCCCAGCTTGGAGCGAACGACCTACACCGAACTGA
GATACCTACAGCGTGAGCTATGAGAAAGCGCCACGCTTCCCGAAGGGAGAAAGGCGGACAGGTATCCGGT
AAGCGGCAGGGTCGGAACAGGAGAGCGCACGAGGGAGCTTCCAGGGGGAAACGCCTGGTATCTTTATAGT
CCTGTCGGGTTTCGCCACCTCTGACTTGAGCGTCGATTTTTGTGATGCTCGTCAGGGGGGCGGAGCCTAT
GGAAAAACGCCAGCAACGCGGCCTTTTTACGGTTCCTGGCCTTTTGCTGGCCTTTTGCTCACATGTTACC
GTCGACGATGTAGGTCACGGTCTCGAAGCCGCGGTGCGGGTGCCAGGGCGTGCCCTTGGGCTCCCCGGGC
GCGTACTCCACCTCACCCATCTGGTCCATCATGATGAACGGGTCGAGGTGGCGGTAGTTGATCCCGGCGA
ACGCGCGGCGCACCGGGAAGCCCTCGCCCTCGAAACCGCTGGGCGCGGTGGTCACGGTGAGCACGGGACG
TGCGACGGCGTCGGCGGGTGCGGATACGCGGGGCAGCGTCAGCGGGTTCTCGACGGTCACGGCGGGCATG
TCGACAAGCCGAACATATGGGCGCGCCTAGTATGTATGTAAGTTAATAAAACCCATTTTTGCGGAAAGTA
GATAAAAAAAACATTTTTTTTTTTTACTGCACTGGATATCATTGAACTTATCTGATCAGTTTTAAATTTA
CTTCGATCCAAGGGTATTTGATGTACCAGGTTCTTTCGATTACCTCTCACTCAAAATGACATTCCACTCA
AAGTCAGCGCTGTTTGCCTCCTTCTCTGTCCACAGAAATATCGCCGTCTCTTTCGCCGCTGCGTCCGCTA
TCTCTTTCGCCACCGTTTGTAGCGTTACGTAGCGTCAATGTCCGCCTTCAGTTGCATTTTGTCAGCGGTT
TCGTGACGAAGCTCCAAGCGGTTTACGCCATCAATTAAACACAAAGTGCTGTGCCAAAACTCCTCTCGCT
TCTTATTTTTGTTTGTTTTTTGAGTGATTGGGGTGGTGATTGGTTTTGGGTGGGTAAGCAGGGGAAAGTG
TGAAAAATCCCGGCAATGGGCCAAGAGGATCAGGAGCTATTAATTCGCGGAGGCAGCAAACACCCATCTG
CCGAGCATCTGAACAATGTGAGTAGTACATGTGCATACATCTTAAGTTCACTTGATCTATAGGAACTGCG
ATTGCAACATCAAATTGTCTGCGGCGTGAGAACTGCGACCCACAAAAATCCCAAACCGCAATTGCACAAA
CAAATAGTGACACGAAACAGATTATTCTGGTAGCTGTTCTCGCTATATAAGACAATTTTTGAGATCATAT
CATGATCAAGACATCTAAAGGCATTCATTTTCGACTATATTCTTTTTTACAAAAAATATAACAACCAGAT
ATTTTAAGCTGATCCTAGATGCACAAAAAATAAATAAAAGTATAAACCTACTTCGTAGGATACTTCGGGG
TACTTTTTGTTCGGGGTTAGATGAGCATAACGCTTGTAGTTGATATTTGAGATCCCCTATCATTGCAGGG
TGACAGCGGAGCGGCTTCGCAGAGCTGCATTAACCAGGGCTTCGGGCAGGCCAAAAACTACGGCACGCTC
CGGCCACCCAGTCCGCCGGAGGACTCCGGTTCAGGGAGCGGCCAACTAGCCGAGAACCTCACCTATGCCT
GGCACAATATGGACATCTTTGGGGCGGTCAATCAGCCGGGCTCCGGATGGCGGCAGCTGGTCAACCGGAC
ACGCGGACTATTCTGCAACGAGCGACACATACCGGCGCCCAGGAAACATTTGCTCAAGAACGGTGAGTTT
CTATTCGCAGTCGGCTGATCTGTGTGAAATCTTAATAAAGGGTCCAATTACCAATTTGAAACTCAGTTTG
CGGCGTGGCCTATCCGGGCGAACTTTTGGCCGTGATGGGCAGTTCCGGTGCCGGAAAGACGACCCTGCTG
AATGCCCTTGCCTTTCGATCGCCGCAGGGCATCCAAGTATCGCCATCCGGGATGCGACTGCTCAATGGCC
AACCTGTGGACGCCAAGGAGATGCAGGCCAGGTGCGCCTATGTCCAGCAGGATGACCTCTTTATCGGCTC
CCTAACGGCCAGGGAACACCTGATTTTCCAAGCCATGGTGCGGATGCCACGACATCTGACCTATCGGCAG
CGAGTGGCCCGCGTGGATCAGGTGATCCAGGAGCTTTCGCTCAGCAAATGTCAGCACACGATCATCGGTG
TGCCCGGCAGGGTGAAAGGTCTGTCCGGCGGAGAAAGGAAGCGTCTGGCATTCGCCTCCGAGGCTCTAAC
CGATCCGCCGCTTCTGATCTGCGATGAGCCCACCTCCGGACTGGACTCCTTTACCGCCCACAGCGTCGTC
CAGGTGCTGAAGAAGCTGTCGCAGAAGGGCAAGACCGTCATCCTGACCATTCATCAGCCGTCTTCCGAGC
TGTTTGAGCTCTTTGACAAGATCCTTCTGATGGCCGAGGGCAGGGTAGCTTTCTTGGGCACTCCCAGCGA
AGCCGTCGACTTCTTTTCCTAGTGAGTTCGATGTGTTTATTAAGGGTATCTAGTATTACATAACATCTCA
ACTCCTATCCAGCGTGGGTGCCCAGTGTCCTACCAACTACAATCCGGCGGACTTTTACGTACAGGTGTTG
GCCGTTGTGCCCGGACGGGAGATCGAGTCCCGTGATCGGATCGCCAAGATATGCGACAATTTTGCCATTA
GCAAAGTAGCCCGGGATATGGAGCAGTTGTTGGCCACCAAAAATCTGGAGAAGCCACTGGAGCAGCCGGA
GAATGGGTACACCTACAAGGCCACCTGGTTCATGCAGTTCCGGGCGGTCCTGTGGCGATCCTGGCTGTCG
GTGCTCAAGGAACCACTCCTCGTAAAAGTGCGACTTATTCAGACAACGGTGAGTGGTTCCAGTGGAAACA
AATGATATAACGCTTACAATTCTTGGAAACAAATTCGCTAGATTTTAGATAGAATTGCCTGATTCCACAC
CCTTCTTAGTTTTTTTCAATGAGATGTATAGTTTATAGTTTTGCAGAAGATAAATAAATTTCATTTAACT
CGCGAATATTAATGAGATGCGAGTAACATTTTAATTTGCAGATGGTTGCCATCTTGATTGGCCTCATCTT
TTTGGGCCAACAACTCACGCAAGTGGGTGTGATGAATATCAACGGAGCCATCTTCCTCTTCCTGACCAAC
ATGACCTTTCAAAACGTCTTTGCCACGATAAATGTAAGTCATGTTTAGAATACATTTGCATTTCAATAAT
TTACTAACTTTCTAATGAATCGATTCGATTTAGGTGTTCACCTCAGAGCTGCCAGTTTTTATGAGGGAGG
CCCGAAGTCGACTTTATCGCTGTGACACATACTTTCTGGGCAAAACGATTGCCGAATTGCCGCTTTTTCT
CACAGTGCCACTGGTCTTCACGGCGATTGCCTATCCGATGATCGGACTGCGGGCCGGAGTGCTGCACTTC
TTCAACTGCCTGGCGCTGGTCACTCTGGTGGCCAATGTGTCAACGTCCTTCGGATATCTAATATCCTGCG
CCAGCTCCTCGACCTCGATGGCGCTGTCTGTGGGTCCGCCGGTTATCATACCATTCCTGCTCTTTGGCGG
CTTCTTCTTGAACTCGGGCTCGGTGCCAGTATACCTCAAATGGTTGTCGTACCTCTCATGGTTCCGTTAC
GCCAACGAGGGTCTGCTGATTAACCAATGGGCGGACGTGGAGCCGGGCGAAATTAGCTGCACATCGTCGA
ACACCACGTGCCCCAGTTCGGGCAAGGTCATCCTGGAGACGCTTAACTTCTCCGCCGCCGATCTGCCGCT
GGACTACGTGGGTCTGGCCATTCTCATCGTGAGCTTCCGGGTGCTCGCATATCTGGCTCTAAGACTTCGG
GCCCGACGCAAGGAGTAGCCGACATATATCCGAAATAACTGCTTGTTTTTTTTTTTTACCATTATTACCA
TCGTGTTTACTGTTTATTGCCCCCTCAAAAAGCTAATGTAATTATATTTGTGCCAATAAAAACAAGATAT
GACCTATAGAATACAAGTATTTCCCCTTCGAACATCCCCACAAGTAGACTTTGGATTTGTCTTCTAACCA
AAAGACTTACACACCTGCATACCTTACATCAAAAACTCGTTTATCGCTACATAAAACACCGGGATATATT
TTTTATATACATACTTTTCAAATCGCGCGCCCTCTTCATAATTCACCTCCACCACACCACGTTTCGTAGT
TGCTCTTTCGCTGTCTCCCACCCGCTCTCCGCAACACATTCACCTTTTGTTCGACGACCTTGGAGCGACT
GTCGTTAGTTCCGCGCGATTCGGTTCGCTCAAATGGTTCCGAGTGGTTCATTTCGTCTCAATAGAAATTA
GTAATAAATATTTGTATGTACAATTTATTTGCTCCAATATATTTGTATATATTTCCCTCACAGCTATATT
TATTCTAATTTAATATTATGACTTTTTAAGGTAATTTTTTGTGACCTGTTCGGAGTGATTAGCGTTACAA
TTTGAACTGAAAGTGACATCCAGTGTTTGTTCCTTGTGTAGATGCATCTCAAAAAAATGGTGGGCATAAT
AGTGTTGTTTATATATATCAAAAATAACAACTATAATAATAAGAATACATTTAATTTAGAAAATGCTTGG
ATTTCACTGGAACTAGGGCGCGCCTCCGGAACATAATGGTGCAGGGCGCTGACTTCCGCGTTTCCAGACT
TTACGAAACACGGAAACCGAAGACCATTCATGTTGTTGCTCAGGTCGCAGACGTTTTGCAGCAGCAGTCG
CTTCACGTTCGCTCGCGTATCGGTGATTCATTCTGCTAACCAGTAAGGCAACCCCGCCAGCCTAGCCGGG
TCCTCAACGACAGGAGCACGATCATGCGCACCCGTGGCCAGGGCCGCAAGCTTGCATGCCTGCAGGTCGG
AGTACTGTCCTCCGAGCGGAGTACTGTCCTCCGAGCGGAGTACTGTCCTCCGAGCGGAGTACTGTCCTCC
GAGCGGAGTACTGTCCTCCGAGCGGAGACTCTAGCCCTAGGGCATGCCTGCAGGTCGGAGTACTGTCCTC
CGAGCGGAGTACTGTCCTCCGAGCGGAGTACTGTCCTCCGAGCGGAGTACTGTCCTCCGAGCGGAGTACT
GTCCTCCGAGCGGAGACTCTAGCGCTAGCGCATGCCTGCAGGTCGGAGTACTGTCCTCCGAGCGGAGTAC
TGTCCTCCGAGCGGAGTACTGTCCTCCGAGCGGAGTACTGTCCTCCGAGCGGAGTACTGTCCTCCGAGCG
GAGACTCTAGCACTAGTGCATGCCTGCAGGTCGGAGTACTGTCCTCCGAGCGGAGTACTGTCCTCCGAGC
GGAGTACTGTCCTCCGAGCGGAGTACTGTCCTCCGAGCGGAGTACTGTCCTCCGAGCGGAGACTCTAGCG
ACGTCGAGCGCCGGAGTATAAATAGAGGCGCTTCGTCTACGGAGCGACAATTCAATTCAAACAAGCAAAG
TGAACACGTCGCTAAGCGAAAGCTAAGCAAATAAACAAGCGCAGCTGAACAAGCTAAACAATCTGCAGTA
AAGTGCAAGTTAAAGTGAATCAATTAAAAGTAACCAGCAACCAAGTAAATCAACTGCAACTACTGAAATC
TGCCAAGAAGTAATTATTGAATACAAGAAGAGAACTCTGAATAGATCTAAAAGGTAGGTTCAACCACTGA
TGCCTAGGCACACCGAAACGACTAACCCTAATTCTTATCCTTTACTTCAGGCGGCCGCGGCTCGAGCAAA
ATGCCGCCAAATGCAAAATCGGAAACGGACGCCAAACCGGAAGCGGAACCAGCGCCAGCGTCTGAGCCGG
CAGCGGATCTGGAGTCCGTGGACCAGAAGCTGGAAGAAACACATCACTCCAAATTCCGTGAAGTGGACAG
GCAGGAGCAGGAGGTGCTCGCCGAGAAGGCGGCGGAAGCGGCCAGTCAAAGAATCGCACAGGTGGAATCA
ACAACACGGAGTGCTACCACAGAGGCTCAGGAATCCACCACCACCGCAGTGCCGGTGATCAAAAAGATCG
AGCATGTCGGCGAAGTGGTCACCGAGGTGATCGCGGAGCGCACGGGGCTGCCCACATGGGGCGTGGTGGC
CATCATCATACTCGTGTTCCTCGTCGTCTTTGGTATAATCTTCTTCTGTGTGCGGAGATTCCTGAAGAAG
CGAAGAACCAAAGATGGAAAGGGTAAGAAGGGTGTCGACATGAAGTCGGTACAGTTGTTGGGATCGGCGT
ACAAGGAGAAACCTGATATGGAGGAACTCACCGAAAATGCCGAGGAGGGTGACGAGGAGGACAAGCAGAG
CGAGCAGAAGCTGGGGCGCCTCAACTTCAAGCTGGAATACGATTTCAACTCCAACAGTTTGGCCGTGACG
GTGATCCAAGCCGAGGAGCTTCCCGCCCTGGATATGGGCGGTACCTCGGATCCCTATGTCAAGGTGTACT
TGCTGCCCGACAAGAAGAAGAAGTTCGAGACCAAGGTGCACCGCAAGACACTGAGTCCGGTCTTCAACGA
GACGTTCACCTTTAAGAGTTTGCCCTACGCCGATGCCATGAACAAGACGCTCGTGTTTGCCATTTTCGAC
TTCGATCGCTTCTCGAAGCACGACCAGATCGGCGAGGTGAAGGTGCCGCTGTGCACCATCGATCTGGCGC
AGACAATCGAGGAGTGGCGCGACCTGGTCAGCGTTGAAGGAGAGGGCGGACAGGAAAAGCTGGGAGATAT
CTGCTTCTCGCTGCGCTACGTGCCGACCGCCGGAAAGCTAACCGTCGTCATCCTAGAGGCCAAGAACTTG
AAGAAGATGGACGTGGGCGGATTGTCTGATCCATATGTGAAAGTTGCAATCATGCAAAATGGCAAACGTT
TGAAAAAGAAGAAGACAAGTGTCAAAAAATGCACCCTCAACCCTTACTATAATGAGTCGTTCTCATTTGA
AGTACCATTTGAACAAATGCAAAAAATCTGTCTCGTTGTGACCGTCGTGGACTACGATCGTATTGGCACC
TCCGAACCCATCGGCCGCTGCATACTTGGCTGCATGGGCACCGGAACCGAGCTGCGTCACTGGTCGGACA
TGTTGGCCTCGCCCCGCCGGCCCATCGCCCAGTGGCACACCCTCAAGGATCCCGAGGAGACCGACGAGAT
CCTGAAGAACATGAAGGGTGGCGGCGGAAGCGGAGGTGGAGGCTCCGGTTCTCATCATCATCATCATCAT
GGTATGGCTAGCATGACTGGTGGACAGCAAATGGGTCGGGATCTGTACGACGATGACGATAAGGATCTCG
CCACCATGGTCGACTCATCACGTCGTAAGTGGAATAAGACAGGTCACGCAGTCAGAGCTATAGGTCGGCT
GAGCTCACTCGAGAACGTCTATATCAAGGCCGACAAGCAGAAGAACGGCATCAAGGCGAACTTCAAGATC
CGCCACAACATCGAGGACGGCGGCGTGCAGCTCGCCTACCACTACCAGCAGAACACCCCCATCGGCGACG
GCCCCGTGCTGCTGCCCGACAACCACTACCTGAGCGTGCAGTCCAAACTTTCGAAAGACCCCAACGAGAA
GCGCGATCACATGGTCCTGCTGGAGTTCGTGACCGCCGCCGGGATCACTCTCGGCATGGACGAGCTGTAC
AAGGGCGGTACCGGAGGGAGCATGGTGAGCAAGGGCGAGGAGCTGTTCACCGGGGTGGTGCCCATCCTGG
TCGAGCTGGACGGCGACGTAAACGGCCACAAGTTCAGCGTGTCCGGCGAGGGTGAGGGCGATGCCACCTA
CGGCAAGCTGACCCTGAAGTTCATCTGCACCACCGGCAAGCTGCCCGTGCCCTGGCCCACCCTCGTGACC
ACCCTGACCTACGGCGTGCAGTGCTTCAGCCGCTACCCCGACCACATGAAGCAGCACGACTTCTTCAAGT
CCGCCATGCCCGAAGGCTACATCCAGGAGCGCACCATCTTCTTCAAGGACGACGGCAACTACAAGACCCG
CGCCGAGGTGAAGTTCGAGGGCGACACCCTGGTGAACCGCATCGAGCTGAAGGGCATCGACTTCAAGGAG
GACGGCAACATCCTGGGGCACAAGCTGGAGTACAACCTGCCGGACCAACTGACTGAAGAGCAGATCGCAG
AATTTAAAGAGGAATTCTCCCTATTTGACAAGGACGGGGATGGGACAATAACAACCAAGGAGCTGGGGAC
GGTGATGCGGTCTCTGGGGCAGAACCCCACAGAAGCAGAGCTGCAGGACATGATCAATGAAGTAGATGCC
GACGGTGACGGCACAATCGACTTCCCTGAGTTCCTGACAATGATGGCAAGAAAAATGAAATACAGGGACA
CGGAAGAAGAAATTAGAGAAGCGTTCGGTGTGTTTGATAAGGATGGCAATGGCTACATCAGTGCAGCAGA
GCTTCGCCACGTGATGACAAACCTTGGAGAGAAGTTAACAGATGAAGAGGTTGATGAAATGATCAGGGAA
GCAGACATCGATGGGGATGGTCAGGTAAACTACGAAGAGTTTGTACAAATGATGACAGCGAAGTGATCTA
GAGGATCTTTGTGAAGGAACCTTACTTCTGTGGTGTGACATAATTGGACAAACTACCTACAGAGATTTAA
AGCTCTAAGGTAAATATAAAATTTTTAAGTGTATAATGTGTTAAACTACTGATTCTAATTGTTTGTGTAT
TTTAGATTCCAACCTATGGAACTGATGAATGGGAGCAGTGGTGGAATGCCTTTAATGAGGAAAACCTGTT
TTGCTCAGAAGAAATGCCATCTAGTGATGATGAGGCTACTGCTGACTCTCAACATTCTACTCCTCCAAAA
AAGAAGAGAAAGGTAGAAGACCCCAAGGACTTTCCTTCAGAATTGCTAAGTTTTTTGAGTCATGCTGTGT
TTAGTAATAGAACTCTTGCTTGCTTTGCTATTTACACCACAAAGGAAAAAGCTGCACTGCTATACAAGAA
AATTATGGAAAAATATTTGATGTATAGTGCCTTGACTAGAGATCATAATCAGCCATACCACATTTGTAGA
GGTTTTACTTGCTTTAAAAAACCTCCCACACCTCCCCCTGAACCTGAAACATAAAATGAATGCAATTGTT
GTTGTTAACTTGTTTATTGCAGCTTATAATGGTTACAAATAAAGCAATAGCATCACAAATTTCACAAATA
AAGCATTTTTTTCACTGCATTCTAGTTGTGGTTTGTCCAAACTCATCAATGTATCTTATCATGTCTGGAT
CGATCTGGCCGGCCGTTTAAACGAATTCTTGAAGACGAAAGGGCCTCGTGATACGCCTATTTTTATAGGT
TAATGTCATGATAATAATGGTTTCTTA
Features (pLannotate 1.2.2; 21 found; start..end, strand, type, name):
     31..135     +  promoter       AmpR promoter: bla
    136..996     +  CDS            AmpR: β-lactamase; bla; confers resistance to ampicillin, carbenicillin, and related antibiotics
   1167..1755    +  rep_origin     ori: high-copy-number ColE1/pMB1/pBR322/pUC origin of replication
   1842..1911    +  protein_bind   attB: attB site for the φC31 integrase (Groth et al., 2000) phage φC31 integrase
   2127..6246    +  gene           mini-white: white; This modified version of the white gene lacks part of the first intron.
   6251..6406    +  CDS            YPB1_ECOLX (fragment): Protein predicted: Swiss-Prot protein existence level 4. From Escherichia coli.
   6488..6509    -  misc_feature   MCS (fragment): pUC18/19 multiple cloning site
   6508..6602    +  protein_bind   5X UAS: five tandem copies of the "ScaI site" 17-mer CGGAGTACTGTCCTCCG, an upstream activating sequence (UAS) that efficiently binds yeast Gal4 (Webster et al., 1988; Pfeiffer et al., 2010) GAL4
   6636..6730    +  protein_bind   5X UAS: five tandem copies of the "ScaI site" 17-mer CGGAGTACTGTCCTCCG, an upstream activating sequence (UAS) that efficiently binds yeast Gal4 (Webster et al., 1988; Pfeiffer et al., 2010) GAL4
   6764..6858    +  protein_bind   5X UAS: five tandem copies of the "ScaI site" 17-mer CGGAGTACTGTCCTCCG, an upstream activating sequence (UAS) that efficiently binds yeast Gal4 (Webster et al., 1988; Pfeiffer et al., 2010) GAL4
   6892..6986    +  protein_bind   5X UAS: five tandem copies of the "ScaI site" 17-mer CGGAGTACTGTCCTCCG, an upstream activating sequence (UAS) that efficiently binds yeast Gal4 (Webster et al., 1988; Pfeiffer et al., 2010) GAL4
   7011..7249    +  promoter       hsp70 promoter: Drosophila melanogaster hsp70Bb promoter
   7264..7330    +  intron         Mhc intron: modified Drosophila myosin heavy chain intron 16 (Pfeiffer et al., 2010)
   7351..8766    +  CDS            Syt1: SY65_DROME - Also known as syt. Experimental evidence at protein level: Swiss-Prot protein existence level 1. May have a regulatory role in the membrane interactions during trafficking of synaptic vesicles at the active zone of the synapse. It binds acidic phospholipids with a specificity that requires the presence of both an acidic head group and a diacyl backbone. From Drosophila melanogaster (Fruit fly).
   8797..10146   +  CDS            GCaMP6f: improved fluorescent protein-based calcium sensor (Chen et al., 2013)
  10154..10228   +  CDS            small t antigen (fragment): SV40 (simian virus 40) small t antigen
  10230..10295   +  intron         small t intron: SV40 (simian virus 40) small t antigen intron
  10425..10445   +  CDS            SV40 NLS: nuclear localization signal of SV40 (simian virus 40) large T antigen
  10452..10586   +  CDS            LT_POVHA (fragment): Protein inferred from homology: Swiss-Prot protein existence level 3. Isoform large T antigen is a key early protein essential for both driving viral replication and inducing cellular transformation. Plays a role in viral genome replication by driving entry of quiescent cells into the cell cycle and by autoregulating the synthesis of viral early mRNA. Displays highly oncogenic activities by corrupting the host cellular checkpoint mechanisms that guard cell division and the transcription, replication, and repair of DNA. Participates in the modulation of cellular gene expression preceeding viral
  10611..10694   +  CDS            large T antigen (fragment): large T antigen from SV40 (simian virus 40)
  10717..10851   +  polyA_signal   SV40 poly(A) signal: SV40 polyadenylation signal
