[The description below was written by a language model from this plasmid's Addgene catalogue record and pLannotate feature annotations shown in this document.]
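Description:
pJFRC7-syt1-GCaMP6f is a Drosophila transgenesis and expression plasmid of roughly 11 kb, built on the pJFRC7-20XUAS backbone. It is maintained in E. coli through a high-copy ColE1/pUC-type origin and selected with ampicillin via the bla (β-lactamase) gene and its promoter. For the fly, it carries a φC31 integrase attB site, which permits site-specific insertion into a genomic attP landing site, and a mini-white marker that allows transformants to be recognised by eye colour.

The expression cassette is Gal4-dependent. Four tandem 5X UAS blocks, giving 20 Gal4-binding sites, sit upstream of the Drosophila hsp70Bb core promoter, followed by a modified myosin heavy chain intron that is included in this vector series to boost expression. The open reading frame encodes Drosophila synaptotagmin 1 (Syt1) at the N-terminus, joined through a 3x GS linker to the fast genetically encoded calcium indicator GCaMP6f. Downstream lies the SV40 3' region, including the small t intron and the SV40 polyadenylation signal. The small t, large T and NLS fragments annotated there are most likely sequence matches within this untranslated terminator region rather than expressed parts of the fusion.

Because synaptotagmin 1 is a synaptic vesicle protein, the fusion would be expected to concentrate the sensor at presynaptic terminals. Crossing transgenic flies to a Gal4 driver line would then allow calcium signals to be imaged in the terminals of chosen neuron types. The associated publication concerns visual feature detection and locomotion-related signals in Drosophila, which is consistent with in vivo imaging of neural activity.
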