Addgene plasmid #190896: pJFRC7-syt1-GCaMP6f
Purpose: GCaMP6f fused to Drosophila synaptotagmin1 via a 3x GS linker. In the pJFRC7-20XUAS vector.
Depositing lab: Tom Clandinin. Depositing organization: Stanford University. Publication: Visual and motor signatures of locomotion dynamically shape a population code for feature detection in Drosophila. Turner MH, Krieger A, Pang MM, Clandinin TR. Elife. 2022 Oct 27;11. pii: 82587. doi: 10.7554/eLife.82587. PubMed 36300621.
Backbone
  Vector backbone: pJFRC7-20XUAS
  Backbone size w/o insert (bp): 8200
  Total vector size (bp): 11000
  Vector type: Insect Expression
Growth in bacteria
  Bacterial resistance: Ampicillin, 100 μg/mL
  Growth temperature: 37°C
  Growth strain: DH5alpha
  Copy number: High Copy
Gene/Insert
  Gene/Insert name: syt1-GCaMP6f
  Species: D. melanogaster (fly)
  Insert size (bp): 2700
Terms and licenses: Academic/Nonprofit Terms; Industry Terms: Not Available to Industry
How to cite: pJFRC7-syt1-GCaMP6f was a gift from Tom Clandinin (Addgene plasmid # 190896 ; http://n2t.net/addgene:190896 ; RRID:Addgene_190896)
